>Addgene plasmid #85444 | Fireworks RFP[PTC+] (AVA2626) | addgene full sequence | sequence record 171527 | Addgene NGS Result
ACTTCATTTTTAATTTAAAAGGATCTAGGTGAAGATCCTTTTTGATAATCTCATGACCAAAATCCCTTAA
CGTGAGTTTTCGTTCCACTGAGCGTCAGACCCCGTAGAAAAGATCAAAGGATCTTCTTGAGATCCTTTTT
TTCTGCGCGTAATCTGCTGCTTGCAAACAAAAAAACCACCGCTACCAGCGGTGGTTTGTTTGCCGGATCA
AGAGCTACCAACTCTTTTTCCGAAGGTAACTGGCTTCAGCAGAGCGCAGATACCAAATACTGTTCTTCTA
GTGTAGCCGTAGTTAGGCCACCACTTCAAGAACTCTGTAGCACCGCCTACATACCTCGCTCTGCTAATCC
TGTTACCAGTGGCTGCTGCCAGTGGCGATAAGTCGTGTCTTACCGGGTTGGACTCAAGACGATAGTTACC
GGATAAGGCGCAGCGGTCGGGCTGAACGGGGGGTTCGTGCACACAGCCCAGCTTGGAGCGAACGACCTAC
ACCGAACTGAGATACCTACAGCGTGAGCTATGAGAAAGCGCCACGCTTCCCGAAGGGAGAAAGGCGGACA
GGTATCCGGTAAGCGGCAGGGTCGGAACAGGAGAGCGCACGAGGGAGCTTCCAGGGGGAAACGCCTGGTA
TCTTTATAGTCCTGTCGGGTTTCGCCACCTCTGACTTGAGCGTCGATTTTTGTGATGCTCGTCAGGGGGG
CGGAGCCTATGGAAAAACGCCAGCAACGCGGCCTTTTTACGGTTCCTGGCCTTTTGCTGGCCTTTTGCTC
ACATGTTCTTTCCTGCGTTATCCCCTGATTCTGTGGATAACCGTATTACCGCCTTTGAGTGAGCTGATAC
CGCTCGCCGCAGCCGAACGACCGAGCGCAGCGAGTCAGTGAGCGAGGAAGCGGAAGAGCGCCCAATACGC
AAACCGCCTCTCCCCGCGCGTTGGCCGATTCATTAATGCAGCTGGCACGACAGGTTTCCCGACTGGAAAG
CGGGCAGTGAGCGCAACGCAATTAATGTGAGTTAGCTCACTCATTAGGCACCCCAGGCACGCGAAGCGTT
GTTGGTTTGTAGTGCCCGGTTTCGAACCGGGGACCTTTCGCGTGTTAGGCGAACGTGATAACCACTACAC
TACGGAAACCAACGGTGCTAGACGCGTATTGTCTATTCTGACTCGGATCCGTACGAATTCTCATGTTTGA
CAGCTTATCATCGATTAGCTTTGGAGCTAAGCCAGCAATGGTAGAGGGAAGATTCTGCACGTCCCTTCCA
GGCGGCCTCCCCGTCACCACCCCCCCCAACCCGCCCCGACCGGAGCTGAGAGTAATTCATACAAAAGGAC
TCGCCCCTGCCTTGGGGAATCCCAGGGACCGTCGTTAAACTCCCACTAACGTAGAACCCAGAGATCGCTG
CGTTCCCGCCCCCTCACCCGCCCGCTCTCGTCATCACTGAGGTGGAGAAGAGCATGCGTGAGGCTCCGGT
GCCCGTCAGTGGGCAGAGCGCACATCGCCCACAGTCCCCGAGAAGTTGGGGGGAGGGGTCGGCAATTGAA
CCGGTGCCTAGAGAAAGTGGCGCGGGGTAAACTGGGAAAGTGATGTCGTGTACTGGCTCCGCCTTTTTCC
CGAGGGTGGGGGAGAACCGTATATAAGTGCAGTAGTCGCCGTGAACGTTCTTTTTCGCAACGGGTTTGCC
GCCAGAACACAGGTAAGTGCCGTGTGTGGTTCCCGCGGGCCTGGCCTCTTTACGGGTTATGGCCCTTGCG
TGCCTTGAATTACTTCCACGCCCCTGGCTGCAGTACGTGATTCTTGATCCCGAGCTTCGGGTTGGAAGTG
GGTGGGAGAGTTCGAGGCCTTGCGCTTAAGGAGCCCCTTCGCCTCGTGCTTGAGTTGAGGCCTGGCCTGG
GCGCTGGGGCCGCCGCGTGCGAATCTGGTGGCACCTTCGCGCCTGTCTCGCTGCTTTCGATAAGTCTCTA
GCCATTTAAAATTTTTGATGACCTGCTGCGACGCTTTTTTTCTGGCAAGATAGTCTTGTAAATGCGGGCC
AAGATCTGCACACTGGTATTTCGGTTTTTGGGGCCGCGGGCGGCGACGGGGCCCGTGCGTCCCAGCGCAC
ATGTTCGGCGAGGCGGGGCCTGCGAGCGCGGCCACCGAGAATCGGACGGGGGTAGTCTCAAGCTGGCCGG
CCTGCTCTGGTGCCTGGCCTCGCGCCGCCGTGTATCGCCCCGCCCTGGGCGGCAAGGCTGGCCCGGTCGG
CACCAGTTGCGTGAGCGGAAAGATGGCCGCTTCCCGGCCCTGCTGCAGGGAGCTCAAAATGGAGGACGCG
GCGCTCGGGAGAGCGGGCGGGTGAGTCACCCACACAAAGGAAAAGGGCCTTTCCGTCCTCAGCCGTCGCT
TCATGTGACTCCACGGAGTACCGGGCGCCGTCCAGGCACCTCGATTAGTTCTCGAGCTTTTGGAGTACGT
CGTCTTTAGGTTGGGGGGAGGGGTTTTATGCGATGGAGTTTCCCCACACTGAGTGGGTGGAGACTGAAGT
TAGGCCAGCTTGGCACTTGATGTAATTCTCCTTGGAATTTGCCCTTTTTGAGTTTGGATCTTGGTTCATT
CTCAAGCCTCAGACAGTGGTTCAAAGTTTTTTTCTTCCATTTCAGGTGTCGTGAAAACTCTAGCGTTTCC
GCTCTAGAACTAGTCCAGCTAGCGCTACCGGTCGCCACCATGGTGAGCAAGGGCGAGGAGGTCATCAAAG
AGTTCATGCGCTTCAAGGTGCGCATGGAGGGCTCCATGAACGGCCACGAGTTCGAGATCGAGGGCGAGGG
CGAGGGCCGCCCCTACGAGGGCACCCAGACCGCCAAGCTGAAGGTGACCAAGGGCGGCCCCCTGCCCTTC
GCCTGGGACATCCTGTCCCCCCAGTTCATGTACGGCTCCAAGGCGTACGTGAAGCACCCCGCCGACATCC
CCGATTACAAGAAGCTGTCCTTCCCCGAGGGCTTCAAGTGGGAGCGCGTGATGAACTTCGAGGACGGCGG
TCTGGTGACCGTGACCCAGGACTCCTCCCTGCAGGACGGCACGCTGATCTACAAGGTGAAGATGCGCGGC
ACCAACTTCCCCCCCGACGGCCCCGTAATGCAGAAGAAGACCATGGGCTGGGAGGCCTCCACCGAGCGCC
TGTACCCCCGCGACGGCGTGCTGAAGGGCGAGATCCACCAGGCCCTGAAGCTGAAGGACGGCGGCCACTA
CCTGGTGGAGTTCAAGACCATCTACATGGCCAAGAAGCCCGTGCAACTGCCCGGCTACTACTACGTGGAC
ACCAAGCTGGACATCACCTCCCACAACGAGGACTACACCATCGTGGAACAGTACGAGCGCTCCGAGGGCC
GCCACCACCTGTTCCTGGGGCATGGCATCGGCAGCACCGGCAGCGGCAGCTCCGGCACCGCCTCCTCCGA
GGACAACAACATGGCCGTCATCAAAGAGTTCATGCGCTTCAAGGTGCGCATGGAGGGCTCCATGAACGGC
CACGAGTTCGAGATCGAGGGCGAGGGCGAGGGCCGCCCCTACGAGGGCACCCAGACCGCCAAGCTGAAGG
TGACCAAGGGCGGCCCCCTGCCCTTCGCCTGGGACATCCTGTCCCCCCAGTTCATGTACGGCTCCAAGGC
GTACGTGAAGCACCCCGCCGACATCCCCGATTACAAGAAGCTGTCCTTCCCCGAGGGCTTCAAGTGGGAG
CGCGTGATGAACTTCGAGGACGGCGGTCTGGTGACCGTGACCCAGGACTCCTCCCTGCAGGACGGCACGC
TGATCTACAAGGTGAAGATGCGCGGCACCAACTTCCCCCCCGACGGCCCCGTAATGCAGAAGAAGACCAT
GGGCTGGGAGGCCTCCACCGAGCGCCTGTACCCCCGCGACGGCGTGCTGAAGGGCGAGATCCACCAGGCC
CTGAAGCTGAAGGACGGCGGCCACTACCTGGTGGAGTTCAAGACCATCTACATGGCCAAGAAGCCCGTGC
AACTGCCCGGCTACTACTACGTGGACACCAAGCTGGACATCACCTCCCACAACGAGGACTACACCATCGT
GGAACAGTACGAGCGCTCCGAGGGCCGCCACCACCTGTTCCTGTACGGCATGGACGAGCTGTACAAGGTC
ACTCCGTGTGAAAACCTGTACTTCCAAGGTATGGTGAGCAAGGGCGAGGAGGTCATCAAAGAGTTCATGC
GCTTCAAGGTGCGCATGGAGGGCTCCATGAACGGCCACGAGTTCGAGATCGAGGGCGAGGGCGAGGGCCG
CCCCTACGAGGGCACCCAGACCGCCAAGCTGAAGGTGACCAAGGGCGGCCCCCTGCCCTTCGCCTGGGAC
ATCCTGTCCCCCCAGTTCATGTACGGCTCCAAGGCGTACGTGAAGCACCCCGCCGACATCCCCGATTACA
AGAAGCTGTCCTTCCCCGAGGGCTTCAAGTGGGAGCGCGTGATGAACTTCGAGGACGGCGGTCTGGTGAC
CGTGACCCAGGACTCCTCCCTGCAGGACGGCACGCTGATCTACAAGGTGAAGATGCGCGGCACCAACTTC
CCCCCCGACGGCCCCGTAATGCAGAAGAAGACCATGGGCTGGGAGGCCTCCACCGAGCGCCTGTACCCCC
GCGACGGCGTGCTGAAGGGCGAGATCCACCAGGCCCTGAAGCTGAAGGACGGCGGCCACTACCTGGTGGA
GTTCAAGACCATCTACATGGCCAAGAAGCCCGTGCAACTGCCCGGCTACTACTACGTGGACACCAAGCTG
GACATCACCTCCCACAACGAGGACTACACCATCGTGGAACAGTACGAGCGCTCCGAGGGCCGCCACCACC
TGTTCCTGGGGCATGGCATCGGCAGCACCGGCAGCGGCAGCTCCGGCACCGCCTCCTCCGAGGACAACAA
CATGGCCGTCATCAAAGAGTTCATGCGCTTCAAGGTGCGCATGGAGGGCTCCATGAACGGCCACGAGTTC
GAGATCGAGGGCGAGGGCGAGGGCCGCCCCTACGAGGGCACCCAGACCGCCAAGCTGAAGGTGACCAAGG
GCGGCCCCCTGCCCTTCGCCTGGGACATCCTGTCCCCCCAGTTCATGTACGGCTCCAAGGCGTACGTGAA
GCACCCCGCCGACATCCCCGATTACAAGAAGCTGTCCTTCCCCGAGGGCTTCAAGTGGGAGCGCGTGATG
AACTTCGAGGACGGCGGTCTGGTGACCGTGACCCAGGACTCCTCCCTGCAGGACGGCACGCTGATCTACA
AGGTGAAGATGCGCGGCACCAACTTCCCCCCCGACGGCCCCGTAATGCAGAAGAAGACCATGGGCTGGGA
GGCCTCCACCGAGCGCCTGTACCCCCGCGACGGCGTGCTGAAGGGCGAGATCCACCAGGCCCTGAAGCTG
AAGGACGGCGGCCACTACCTGGTGGAGTTCAAGACCATCTACATGGCCAAGAAGCCCGTGCAACTGCCCG
GCTACTACTACGTGGACACCAAGCTGGACATCACCTCCCACAACGAGGACTACACCATCGTGGAACAGTA
CGAGCGCTCCGAGGGCCGCCACCACCTGTTCCTGTACGGCATGGACGAGCTGTACAAGACCACTGCGTGC
GAAAACCTGTACTTCCAAGGTATGGTGAGCAAGGGCGAGGAGGTCATCAAAGAGTTCATGCGCTTCAAGG
TGCGCATGGAGGGCTCCATGAACGGCCACGAGTTCGAGATCGAGGGCGAGGGCGAGGGCCGCCCCTACGA
GGGCACCCAGACCGCCAAGCTGAAGGTGACCAAGGGCGGCCCCCTGCCCTTCGCCTGGGACATCCTGTCC
CCCCAGTTCATGTACGGCTCCAAGGCGTACGTGAAGCACCCCGCCGACATCCCCGATTACAAGAAGCTGT
CCTTCCCCGAGGGCTTCAAGTGGGAGCGCGTGATGAACTTCGAGGACGGCGGTCTGGTGACCGTGACCCA
GGACTCCTCCCTGCAGGACGGCACGCTGATCTACAAGGTGAAGATGCGCGGCACCAACTTCCCCCCCGAC
GGCCCCGTAATGCAGAAGAAGACCATGGGCTGGGAGGCCTCCACCGAGCGCCTGTACCCCCGCGACGGCG
TGCTGAAGGGCGAGATCCACCAGGCCCTGAAGCTGAAGGACGGCGGCCACTACCTGGTGGAGTTCAAGAC
CATCTACATGGCCAAGAAGCCCGTGCAACTGCCCGGCTACTACTACGTGGACACCAAGCTGGACATCACC
TCCCACAACGAGGACTACACCATCGTGGAACAGTACGAGCGCTCCGAGGGCCGCCACCACCTGTTCCTGG
GGCATGGCATCGGCAGCACCGGCAGCGGCAGCTCCGGCACCGCCTCCTCCGAGGACAACAACATGGCCGT
CATCAAAGAGTTCATGCGCTTCAAGGTGCGCATGGAGGGCTCCATGAACGGCCACGAGTTCGAGATCGAG
GGCGAGGGCGAGGGCCGCCCCTACGAGGGCACCCAGACCGCCAAGCTGAAGGTGACCAAGGGCGGCCCCC
TGCCCTTCGCCTGGGACATCCTGTCCCCCCAGTTCATGTACGGCTCCAAGGCGTACGTGAAGCACCCCGC
CGACATCCCCGATTACAAGAAGCTGTCCTTCCCCGAGGGCTTCAAGTGGGAGCGCGTGATGAACTTCGAG
GACGGCGGTCTGGTGACCGTGACCCAGGACTCCTCCCTGCAGGACGGCACGCTGATCTACAAGGTGAAGA
TGCGCGGCACCAACTTCCCCCCCGACGGCCCCGTAATGCAGAAGAAGACCATGGGCTGGGAGGCCTCCAC
CGAGCGCCTGTACCCCCGCGACGGCGTGCTGAAGGGCGAGATCCACCAGGCCCTGAAGCTGAAGGACGGC
GGCCACTACCTGGTGGAGTTCAAGACCATCTACATGGCCAAGAAGCCCGTGCAACTGCCCGGCTACTACT
ACGTGGACACCAAGCTGGACATCACCTCCCACAACGAGGACTACACCATCGTGGAACAGTACGAGCGCTC
CGAGGGCCGCCACCACCTGTTCCTGTACGGCATGGACGAGCTGTACAAGGTCACTACGTGTGAAAACCTG
TACTTCCAAGGTATGGTGAGCAAGGGCGAGGAGGTCATCAAAGAGTTCATGCGCTTCAAGGTGCGCATGG
AGGGCTCCATGAACGGCCACGAGTTCGAGATCGAGGGCGAGGGCGAGGGCCGCCCCTACGAGGGCACCCA
GACCGCCAAGCTGAAGGTGACCAAGGGCGGCCCCCTGCCCTTCGCCTGGGACATCCTGTCCCCCCAGTTC
ATGTACGGCTCCAAGGCGTACGTGAAGCACCCCGCCGACATCCCCGATTACAAGAAGCTGTCCTTCCCCG
AGGGCTTCAAGTGGGAGCGCGTGATGAACTTCGAGGACGGCGGTCTGGTGACCGTGACCCAGGACTCCTC
CCTGCAGGACGGCACGCTGATCTACAAGGTGAAGATGCGCGGCACCAACTTCCCCCCCGACGGCCCCGTA
ATGCAGAAGAAGACCATGGGCTGGGAGGCCTCCACCGAGCGCCTGTACCCCCGCGACGGCGTGCTGAAGG
GCGAGATCCACCAGGCCCTGAAGCTGAAGGACGGCGGCCACTACCTGGTGGAGTTCAAGACCATCTACAT
GGCCAAGAAGCCCGTGCAACTGCCCGGCTACTACTACGTGGACACCAAGCTGGACATCACCTCCCACAAC
GAGGACTACACCATCGTGGAACAGTACGAGCGCTCCGAGGGCCGCCACCACCTGTTCCTGGGGCATGGCA
TCGGCAGCACCGGCAGCGGCAGCTCCGGCACCGCCTCCTCCGAGGACAACAACATGGCCGTCATCAAAGA
GTTCATGCGCTTCAAGGTGCGCATGGAGGGCTCCATGAACGGCCACGAGTTCGAGATCGAGGGCGAGGGC
GAGGGCCGCCCCTACGAGGGCACCCAGACCGCCAAGCTGAAGGTGACCAAGGGCGGCCCCCTGCCCTTCG
CCTGGGACATCCTGTCCCCCCAGTTCATGTACGGCTCCAAGGCGTACGTGAAGCACCCCGCCGACATCCC
CGATTACAAGAAGCTGTCCTTCCCCGAGGGCTTCAAGTGGGAGCGCGTGATGAACTTCGAGGACGGCGGT
CTGGTGACCGTGACCCAGGACTCCTCCCTGCAGGACGGCACGCTGATCTACAAGGTGAAGATGCGCGGCA
CCAACTTCCCCCCCGACGGCCCCGTAATGCAGAAGAAGACCATGGGCTGGGAGGCCTCCACCGAGCGCCT
GTACCCCCGCGACGGCGTGCTGAAGGGCGAGATCCACCAGGCCCTGAAGCTGAAGGACGGCGGCCACTAC
CTGGTGGAGTTCAAGACCATCTACATGGCCAAGAAGCCCGTGCAACTGCCCGGCTACTACTACGTGGACA
CCAAGCTGGACATCACCTCCCACAACGAGGACTACACCATCGTGGAACAGTACGAGCGCTCCGAGGGCCG
CCACCACCTGTTCCTGTACGGCATGGACGAGCTGTACAAGACCACTTCGTGCGAAAACCTGTACTTCCAA
GGTATGGTGAGCAAGGGCGAGGAGGTCATCAAAGAGTTCATGCGCTTCAAGGTGCGCATGGAGGGCTCCA
TGAACGGCCACGAGTTCGAGATCGAGGGCGAGGGCGAGGGCCGCCCCTACGAGGGCACCCAGACCGCCAA
GCTGAAGGTGACCAAGGGCGGCCCCCTGCCCTTCGCCTGGGACATCCTGTCCCCCCAGTTCATGTACGGC
TCCAAGGCGTACGTGAAGCACCCCGCCGACATCCCCGATTACAAGAAGCTGTCCTTCCCCGAGGGCTTCA
AGTGGGAGCGCGTGATGAACTTCGAGGACGGCGGTCTGGTGACCGTGACCCAGGACTCCTCCCTGCAGGA
CGGCACGCTGATCTACAAGGTGAAGATGCGCGGCACCAACTTCCCCCCCGACGGCCCCGTAATGCAGAAG
AAGACCATGGGCTGGGAGGCCTCCACCGAGCGCCTGTACCCCCGCGACGGCGTGCTGAAGGGCGAGATCC
ACCAGGCCCTGAAGCTGAAGGACGGCGGCCACTACCTGGTGGAGTTCAAGACCATCTACATGGCCAAGAA
GCCCGTGCAACTGCCCGGCTACTACTACGTGGACACCAAGCTGGACATCACCTCCCACAACGAGGACTAC
ACCATCGTGGAACAGTACGAGCGCTCCGAGGGCCGCCACCACCTGTTCCTGGGGCATGGCATCGGCAGCA
CCGGCAGCGGCAGCTCCGGCACCGCCTCCTCCGAGGACAACAACATGGCCGTCATCAAAGAGTTCATGCG
CTTCAAGGTGCGCATGGAGGGCTCCATGAACGGCCACGAGTTCGAGATCGAGGGCGAGGGCGAGGGCCGC
CCCTACGAGGGCACCCAGACCGCCAAGCTGAAGGTGACCAAGGGCGGCCCCCTGCCCTTCGCCTGGGACA
TCCTGTCCCCCCAGTTCATGTACGGCTCCAAGGCGTACGTGAAGCACCCCGCCGACATCCCCGATTACAA
GAAGCTGTCCTTCCCCGAGGGCTTCAAGTGGGAGCGCGTGATGAACTTCGAGGACGGCGGTCTGGTGACC
GTGACCCAGGACTCCTCCCTGCAGGACGGCACGCTGATCTACAAGGTGAAGATGCGCGGCACCAACTTCC
CCCCCGACGGCCCCGTAATGCAGAAGAAGACCATGGGCTGGGAGGCCTCCACCGAGCGCCTGTACCCCCG
CGACGGCGTGCTGAAGGGCGAGATCCACCAGGCCCTGAAGCTGAAGGACGGCGGCCACTACCTGGTGGAG
TTCAAGACCATCTACATGGCCAAGAAGCCCGTGCAACTGCCCGGCTACTACTACGTGGACACCAAGCTGG
ACATCACCTCCCACAACGAGGACTACACCATCGTGGAACAGTACGAGCGCTCCGAGGGCCGCCACCACCT
GTTCCTGTACGGCATGGACGAGCTGTACAAGGAAAACCTGTACTTCCAAAGTGGAGAAAGCTTGTTTAAG
GGACCACGTGATTACAACCCGATATCGAGCACCATTTGTCATTTGACGAATGAATCTGATGGGCACACAA
CATCGTTGTATGGTATTGGATTTGGTCCCTTCATCATTACAAACAAGCACTTGTTTAGAAGAAATAATGG
AACACTGTTGGTCCAATCACTACATGGTGTATTCAAGGTCAAGAACACCACGACTTTGCAACAACACCTC
ATTGATGGGAGGGACATGATAATTATTCGCATGCCTAAGGATTTCCCACCATTTCCTCAAAAGCTGAAAT
TTAGAGAGCCACAAAGGGAAGAGCGCATATGTCTTGTGACAACCAACTTCCAAACTAAGAGCATGTCTAG
CATGGTGTCAGACACTAGTTGCACATTCCCTTCATCTGATGGCATATTCTGGAAGCATTGGATTCAAACC
AAGGATGGGCAGTGTGGCAGTCCATTAGTATCAACTAGAGATGGGTTCATTGTTGGTATACACTCAGCAT
CGAATTTCACCAACACAAACAATTATTTCACAAGCGTGCCGAAAAACTTCATGGAATTGTTGACAAATCA
GGAGGCGCAGCAGTGGGTTAGTGGTTGGCGATTAAATGCTGACTCAGTATTGTGGGGGGGCCATAAAGTT
TTCATGAGCAAACCTGAAGAGCCTTTTCAGCCAGTTAAGGAAGCGACTCAACTCATGAATGAATTGGTGT
ACTCGCAAGAAAACCTGTACTTCCAAAGTATGCATAGATCACGAGATATCAGCCATGGCTTCCCGCCGGC
GGTGGCGGCGCAGGATGATGGCACGCTGCCCATGTCTTGTGCCCAGGAGAGCGGGATGGACCGTCACCCT
GCAGCCTGTGCTTCTGCTAGGATCAATGTGGAGCTCGTGCACCTGACTCCTGAGGAGAAGTCTGCCGTTA
CTGCCCTGTGGGGCAAGGTGAACGTGGATGAAGTTGGTGGTGAGGCCCTGGGCAGGCTGCTGGTGGTCTA
CCCTTGGACCTAGAGGTTCTTTGAGTCCTTTGGGGATCTGTCCACTCCTGATGCTGTTATGGGCAACCCT
AAGGTGAAGGCTCATGGCAAGAAAGTGCTCGGTGCCTTTAGTGATGGCCTGGCTCACCTGGACAACCTCA
AGGGCACCTTTGCCACACTGAGTGAGCTGCACTGTGACAAGCTGCACGTGGATCCTGAGAACTTCAGGGT
GAGTCTATGGGACCCTTGATGTTTTCTTTCCCCTTCTTTTCTATGGTTAAGTTCATGTCATAGGAAGGGG
ATAAGTAACAGGGTACAGTTTAGAATGGGAAACAGACGAATGATTGCATCAGTGTGGAAGTCTCAGGATC
GTTTTAGTTTCTTTTATTTGCTGTTCATAACAATTGTTTTCTTTTGTTTAATTCTTGCTTTCTTTTTTTT
TCTTCTCCGCAATTTTTACTATTATACTTAATGCCTTAACATTGTGTATAACAAAAGGAAATATCTCTGA
GATACATTAAGTAACTTAAAAAAAAAACTTTACACAGTCTGCCTAGTACATTACTATTTGGAATATATGT
GTGCTTATTTGCATATTCATAATCTCCCTACTTTATTTTCTTTTATTTTTAATTGATACATAATCATTAT
ACATATTTATGGGTTAAAGTGTAATGTTTTAATATGTGTACACATATTGACCAAATCAGGGTAATTTTGC
ATTTGTAATTTTAAAAAATGCTTTCTTCTTTTAATATACTTTTTTGTTTATCTTATTTCTAATACTTTCC
CTAATCTCTTTCTTTCAGGGCAATAATGATACAATGTATCATGCCTCTTTGCACCATTCTAAAGAATAAC
AGTGATAATTTCTGGGTTAAGGCAATAGCAATATTTCTGCATATAAATATTTCTGCATATAAATTGTAAC
TGATGTAAGAGGTTTCATATTGCTAATAGCAGCTACAATCCAGCTACCATTCTGCTTTTATTTTATGGTT
GGGATAAGGCTGGATTATTCTGAGTCCAAGCTAGGCCCTTTTGCTAATCATGTTCATACCTCTTATCTTC
CTCCCACAGCTCCTGGGCAACGTGCTGGTCTGTGTGCTGGCCCATCACTTTGGCAAAGAATTCACCCCAC
CAGTGCAGGCTGCCTATCAGAAAGTGGTGGCTGGTGTGGCTAATGCCCTGGCCCACAAGTATCACTAAGC
GGCCGCTCGCTTTCTTGCTGTCCAATTTCTATTAAAGGTTCCTTTGTTCCCTAAGTCCAACTACTAAACT
GGGGGATATTATGAAGGGCCTCGAGGCTGATCAGCCTCGACTGTGCCTTCTAGTTGCCAGCCATCTGTTG
TTTGCCCCTCCCCCGTGCCTTCCTTGACCCTGGAAGGTGCCACTCCCACTGTCCTTTCCTAATAAAATGA
GGAAATTGCATCGCATTGTCTGAGTAGGTGTCATTCTATTCTGGGGGGTGGGGTGGGGCAGGACAGCAAG
GGGGAGGATTGGGAAGACAATAGCAGGCATGCTGGGGATGCGGTGGGCTCTATGGCTTCTGAGGCGGAAA
GAACCAGCTGGGGCTCTAGGGGGTATCCCC
[124 nt withheld, positions 12561-12684]
C
[91 nt withheld, positions 12686-12776]
AGGGTGATGGTTCACGTAGGTACGCTAGCACCGTTGGTTTCCGTAGTGTAGTGGTTATCACGTTCGCCTA
ACACGCGAAAGGTCCCCGGTTCGAAACCGGGCACTACAAACCAACAACGCTGGTACCCCTAGAAGTTCCT
ATTCCGAAGTTCCTATTCTCTAGAAAGTATAGGAACTTCCTTGGCCAAAAAGCCTGAACTCACCGCGACG
TCTGTCGAGAAGTTTCTGATCGAAAAGTTCGACAGCGTCTCCGACCTGATGCAGCTCTCGGAGGGCGAAG
AATCTCGTGCTTTCAGCTTCGATGTAGGAGGGCGTGGATATGTCCTGCGGGTAAATAGCTGCGCCGATGG
TTTCTACAAAGATCGTTATGTTTATCGGCACTTTGCATCGGCCGCGCTCCCGATTCCGGAAGTGCTTGAC
ATTGGGGAATTCAGCGAGAGCCTGACCTATTGCATCTCCCGCCGTGCACAGGGTGTCACGTTGCAAGACC
TGCCTGAAACCGAACTGCCCGCTGTTCTGCAGCCGGTCGCGGAGGCCATGGATGCGATCGCTGCGGCCGA
TCTTAGCCAGACGAGCGGGTTCGGCCCATTCGGACCGCAAGGAATCGGTCAATACACTACATGGCGTGAT
TTCATATGCGCGATTGCTGATCCCCATGTGTATCACTGGCAAACTGTGATGGACGACACCGTCAGTGCGT
CCGTCGCGCAGGCTCTCGATGAGCTGATGCTTTGGGCCGAGGACTGCCCCGAAGTCCGGCACCTCGTGCA
CGCGGATTTCGGCTCCAACAATGTCCTGACGGACAATGGCCGCATAACAGCGGTCATTGACTGGAGCGAG
GCGATGTTCGGGGATTCCCAATACGAGGTCGCCAACATCTTCTTCTGGAGGCCGTGGTTGGCTTGTATGG
AGCAGCAGACGCGCTACTTCGAGCGGAGGCATCCGGAGCTTGCAGGATCGCCGCGGCTCCGGGCGTATAT
GCTCCGCATTGGTCTTGACCAACTCTATCAGAGCTTGGTTGACGGCAATTTCGATGATGCAGCTTGGGCG
CAGGGTCGATGCGACGCAATCGTCCGATCCGGAGCCGGGACTGTCGGGCGTACACAAATCGCCCGCAGAA
GCGCGGCCGTCTGGACCGATGGCTGTGTAGAAGTACTCGCCGATAGTGGAAACCGACGCCCCAGCACTCG
TCCGAGGGCAAAGGAATAGCACGTACTACGAGATTTCGATTCCACCGCCGCCTTCTATGAAAGGTTGGGC
TTCGGAATCGTTTTCCGGGACGCCGGCTGGATGATCCTCCAGCGCGGGGATCTCATGCTGGAGTTCTTCG
CCCACCCCAACTTGTTTATTGCAGCTTATAATGGTTACAAATAAAGCAATAGCATCACAAATTTCACAAA
TAAAGCATTTTTTTCACTGCATTCTAGTTGTGGTTTGTCCAAACTCATCAATGTATCTTATCATGTCTGT
ATACCGTCGACAGGTGGCACTTTTCGGGGAAATGTGCGCGGAACCCCTATTTGTTTATTTTTCTAAATAC
ATTCAAATATGTATCCGCTCATGAGACAATAACCCTGATAAATGCTTCAATAATATTGAAAAAGGAAGAG
TATGAGTATTCAACATTTCCGTGTCGCCCTTATTCCCTTTTTTGCGGCATTTTGCCTTCCTGTTTTTGCT
CACCCAGAAACGCTGGTGAAAGTAAAAGATGCTGAAGATCAGTTGGGTGCACGAGTGGGTTACATCGAAC
TGGATCTCAACAGCGGTAAGATCCTTGAGAGTTTTCGCCCCGAAGAACGTTTTCCAATGATGAGCACTTT
TAAAGTTCTGCTATGTGGCGCGGTATTATCCCGTATTGACGCCGGGCAAGAGCAACTCGGTCGCCGCATA
CACTATTCTCAGAATGACTTGGTTGAGTACTCACCAGTCACAGAAAAGCATCTTACGGATGGCATGACAG
TAAGAGAATTATGCAGTGCTGCCATAACCATGAGTGATAACACTGCGGCCAACTTACTTCTGACAACGAT
CGGAGGACCGAAGGAGCTAACCGCTTTTTTGCACAACATGGGGGATCATGTAACTCGCCTTGATCGTTGG
GAACCGGAGCTGAATGAAGCCATACCAAACGACGAGCGTGACACCACGATGCCTGTAGCAATGGCAACAA
CGTTGCGCAAACTATTAACTGGCGAACTACTTACTCTAGCTTCCCGGCAACAATTAATAGACTGGATGGA
GGCGGATAAAGTTGCAGGACCACTTCTGCGCTCGGCCCTTCCGGCTGGCTGGTTTATTGCTGATAAATCT
GGAGCCGGTGAGCGTGGGTCTCGCGGTATCATTGCAGCACTGGGGCCAGATGGTAAGCCCTCCCGTATCG
TAGTTATCTACACGACGGGGAGTCAGGCAACTATGGATGAACGAAATAGACAGATCGCTGAGATAGGTGC
CTCACTGATTAAGCATTGGTAACTGTCAGACCAAGTTTACTCATATATACTTTAGATTGATTTAAA
Features (pLannotate 1.2.2; 27 found; start..end, strand, type, name):
    127..715     +  rep_origin     ori: high-copy-number ColE1/pMB1/pBR322/pUC origin of replication
    898..990     +  CDS            lacI (fragment): lac repressor; lacI; The lac repressor binds to the lac operator to inhibit transcription in E. coli. This inhibition can be relieved by adding lactose or isopropyl-β-D-thiogalactopyranoside (IPTG).
   1003..1024    +  protein_bind   CAP binding site: CAP binding activates transcription in the presence of cAMP. E. coli catabolite activator protein
   1187..1212    +  promoter       tet promoter (fragment): E. coli promoter for tetracycline efflux protein gene
   1481..1692    +  promoter       EF-1α core promoter: core promoter for human elongation factor EF-1α
   1693..2635    +  intron         EF-1α intron A: intron upstream of the start codon of human EF-1α
   2700..4127    +  CDS            tdTomato: tandem dimeric (pseudo-monomeric) derivative of DsRed (Shaner et al., 2004) mammalian codon-optimized
   4161..5588    +  CDS            tdTomato: tandem dimeric (pseudo-monomeric) derivative of DsRed (Shaner et al., 2004) mammalian codon-optimized
   5622..7049    +  CDS            tdTomato: tandem dimeric (pseudo-monomeric) derivative of DsRed (Shaner et al., 2004) mammalian codon-optimized
   7083..8510    +  CDS            tdTomato: tandem dimeric (pseudo-monomeric) derivative of DsRed (Shaner et al., 2004) mammalian codon-optimized
   8544..9971    +  CDS            tdTomato: tandem dimeric (pseudo-monomeric) derivative of DsRed (Shaner et al., 2004) mammalian codon-optimized
   9993..10700   +  CDS            TEV protease: tobacco etch virus protease (Kapust et al., 2001)
  10761..10880   +  CDS            d1EGFP (fragment): EGFP destabilized by fusion to a mutated version of residues 422-461 of mouse ornithine decarboxylase, giving an in vivo half-life of ~1 hour mammalian codon-optimized
  10884..11198   +  CDS            HBB (fragment): HBB_HUMAN - Experimental evidence at protein level: Swiss-Prot protein existence level 1. [Spinorphin]: functions as an endogenous inhibitor of enkephalin-degrading enzymes such as DPP3, and as a selective antagonist of the P2RX3 receptor which is involved in pain signaling, these properties implicate it as a regulator of pain and inflammation. From Homo sapiens (Human).
  11199..11287   +  intron         β-globin intron (fragment): internally truncated intron from human β-globin
  11658..12049   +  intron         β-globin intron (fragment): internally truncated intron from human β-globin
  12053..12175   +  CDS            HBB: HBB_COLGU - Experimental evidence at transcript level: Swiss-Prot protein existence level 2. Involved in oxygen transport from the lung to the various peripheral tissues. From Colobus guereza (Mantled guereza) (Eastern black-and-white colobus monkey).
  12185..12271   +  polyA_signal   β-globin poly(A) (fragment): human β-globin polyadenylation signal
  12291..12515   +  polyA_signal   bGH poly(A) signal: bovine growth hormone polyadenylation signal
  12519..12540   +  promoter       SV40 promoter (fragment): SV40 enhancer and early promoter
  12561..12795   +  rep_origin     f1 ori (fragment) (sequence partly withheld): f1 bacteriophage origin of replication; arrow indicates direction of (+) strand synthesis
  12908..12955   +  protein_bind   FRT: FLP-mediated recombination occurs in the 8-bp core sequence TCTAGAAA (Turan and Bode, 2011). FLP recombinase from the Saccharomyces cerevisiae 2μ plasmid
  12963..13985   +  CDS            HygR: aminoglycoside phosphotransferase from E. coli; aph(4)-Ia; confers resistance to hygromycin
  13995..14120   +  CDS            ble (fragment): BLE_KLEPN - Experimental evidence at protein level: Swiss-Prot protein existence level 1. Binding protein with a strong affinity to the bleomycin family of antibiotics. Binds to CL990; an antimitotic-antibiotic compound. From Klebsiella pneumoniae.
  14115..14236   +  polyA_signal   SV40 poly(A) signal: SV40 polyadenylation signal
  14283..14387   +  promoter       AmpR promoter: bla
  14388..15248   +  CDS            AmpR: β-lactamase; bla; confers resistance to ampicillin, carbenicillin, and related antibiotics
