[The description below was written by a language model from this plasmid's Addgene catalogue record and pLannotate feature annotations shown in this document.]
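Description:
Fireworks RFP[PTC+] (AVA2626) is a roughly 15.3 kb mammalian expression plasmid built on a minimal 2,073 nt fragment of YCplac33 that supplies only the bacterial functions: a ColE1/pMB1-type origin and the AmpR (β-lactamase) gene with its promoter. The catalogue lists it as low copy in E. coli, although the automated annotation labels the origin with its generic "high-copy" description. Short annotated fragments of lacI, the CAP site, a tet promoter, SV40 promoter, f1 ori and ble appear to be cloning remnants rather than functional parts.

The 13.2 kb insert is a single transcription unit driven by the human EF-1α core promoter with its intron A. It encodes five tandem copies of tdTomato, followed by TEV protease, a PEST destabilising sequence (annotated as the ornithine decarboxylase-derived portion of d1EGFP), and a human β-globin gene segment lacking intron 1 but retaining a truncated intron, with a premature termination codon at position 39. It ends with β-globin and bGH polyadenylation signals. The stated design is that TEV protease and the repeated fluorescent proteins multiply the red signal obtained from one reporter mRNA; the protease presumably separates the repeated units, though cleavage sites are not annotated. Because the PTC lies in the β-globin portion, upstream of the retained intron, fluorescence reports the stability of a nonsense-containing transcript. The insert name places tDNA elements on either side of the reporter, but these are not annotated. Downstream, an FRT site directly precedes a hygromycin resistance gene with no annotated promoter and an SV40 poly(A), an arrangement consistent with FLP-mediated integration at a genomic FRT site and hygromycin selection. The associated work used it in forward genetic screens for human mRNA degradation factors.
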