Addgene plasmid #85444: Fireworks RFP[PTC+] (AVA2626)
Purpose: Expresses TEV protease and tandemly-repeated RFP fluorescent proteins to amplify the fluorescence signal produced by a single transcription unit of a PTC-containing beta-globin reporter.
Depositing lab: Joan Steitz. Depositing organization: Yale University. Publication: Fluorescence Amplification Method for Forward Genetic Discovery of Factors in Human mRNA Degradation. Alexandrov A, Shu MD, Steitz JA. Mol Cell. 2017 Jan 5;65(1):191-201. doi: 10.1016/j.molcel.2016.11.032. Epub 2016 Dec 22. PubMed 28017590.
Backbone
  Vector backbone: 2073 nt of YCplac33
  Backbone size w/o insert (bp): 2073
  Total vector size (bp): 15294
  Vector type: Mammalian Expression ; minimal backbone fragment for low-copy bacterial propagation
  Selectable markers: Hygromycin
Growth in bacteria
  Bacterial resistance: Ampicillin, 100 μg/mL
  Growth temperature: 37°C
  Growth strain: DH5alpha
  Copy number: Low Copy
Gene/Insert
  Gene/Insert name: tDNA1 EF1alfa-5xtdTomato-TEVprotease-PEST-beta-globin(dI1)(PTC39)-BGH polyA tDNA2 FRT-HygromycinR
  Insert size (bp): 13215
  Cloning method: Restriction Enzyme; 5′ cloning site MluI (destroyed during cloning); 3′ cloning site SalI (not destroyed)
  Sequencing primers: 5′ 5'- GTGAGTTAGCTCACTCATTAGGCACCC -3'; 3′ 5'- GTT CCG CGC ACA TTT CCC -3'
Terms and licenses: Academic/Nonprofit Terms; Industry Terms: Not Available to Industry
How to cite: Fireworks RFP[PTC+] (AVA2626) was a gift from Joan Steitz (Addgene plasmid # 85444 ; http://n2t.net/addgene:85444 ; RRID:Addgene_85444)
